>Addgene plasmid #206095 | GFP Cav2.2 DomI + DomII pMT2 | addgene full sequence | sequence record 415914 | Addgene NGS Result
CAATACGGGATAATACCGCGCCACATAGCAGAACTTTAAAAGTGCTCATCATTGGAAAACGTTCTTCGGG
GCGAAAACTCTCAAGGATCTTACCGCTGTTGAGATCCAGTTCGATGTAACCCACTCGTGCACCCAACTGA
TCTTCAGCATCTTTTACTTTCACCAGCGTTTCTGGGTGAGCAAAAACAGGAAGGCAAAATGCCGCAAAAA
AGGGAATAAGGGCGACACGGAAATGTTGAATACTCATACTCTTCCTTTTTCAATATTATTGAAGCATTTA
TCAGGGTTATTGTCTCATGAGCGGATACATATTTGAATGTATTTAGAAAAATAAACAAATAGGGGTTCCG
CGCACATTTCCCCGAAAAGTGCCACCTGACGTCTAAGAAACCATTATTATCATGACATTAACCTATAAAA
ATAGGCGTATCACGAGGCCCTTTCGTCTCGCGCGTTTCGGTGATGACGGTGAAAACCTCTGACACATGCA
GCTCCCGGAGACGGTCACAGCTTGTCTGTAAGCGGATGCCGGGAGCAGACAAGCCCGTCAGGGCGCGTCA
GCGGGTGTTGGCGGGTGTCGGGGCTGGCTTAACTATGCGGCATCAGAGCAGATTGTACTGAGAGTGCACC
ATATGCGGTGTGAAATACCGCACAGATGCGTAAGGAGAAAATACCGCATCAGGCGCCATTCGCCATTCAG
GCTGCGCAACTGTTGGGAAGGGCGATCGGTGCGGGCCTCTTCGCTATTACGCCAGCTGGCGAAAGGGGGA
TGTGCTGCAAGGCGATTAAGTTGGGTAACGCCAGGGTTTTCCCAGTCACGACGTTGTAAAACGACGGCCA
GTGCCAAGCTTTTTGCAAAAGCCTAGGCCTCCAAAAAAGCCTCCTCACTACTTCTGGAATAGCTCAGAGG
CCGAGGCGGCCTCGGCCTCTGCATAAATAAAAAAAATTAGTCAGCCATGGGGCGGAGAATGGGCGGAACT
GGGCGGAGTTAGGGGCGGGATGGGCGGAGTTAGGGGCGGGACTATGGTTGCTGACTAATTGAGATGCATG
CTTTGCATACTTCTGCCTGCTGGGGAGCCTGGGGACTTTCCACACCTGGTTGCTGACTAATTGAGATGCA
TGCTTTGCATACTTCTGCCTGCTGGGGAGCCTGGGGACTTTCCACACCCTAACTGACACACATTCCACAG
GATCCGGTCGCGCGAATTTCGAGCGGTGTTCCGCGGTCCTCCTCGTATAGAAACTCGGACCACTCTGAGA
CGAAGGCTCGCGTCCAGGCCAGCACGAAGGAGGCTAAGTGGGAGGGGTAGCGGTCGTTGTCCACTAGGGG
GTCCACTCGCTCCAGGGTGTGAAGACACATGTCGCCCTCTTCGGCATCAAGGAAGGTGATTGGTTTATAG
GTGTAGGCCACGTGACCGGGTGTTCCTGAAGGGGGGCTATAAAAGGGGGTGGGGGCGCGTTCGTCCTCAC
TCTCTTCCGCATCGCTGTCTGCGAGGGCCAGCTGTTGGGCTCGCGGTTGAGGACAAACTCTTCGCGGTCT
TTCCAGTACTCTTGGATCGGAAACCCGTCGGCCTCCGAACGGTACTCCGCCACCGAGGGACCTGAGCGAG
TCCGCATCGACCGGATCGGAAAACCTCTCGACTGTTGGGGTGAGTACTCCCTCTCAAAAGCGGGCATGAC
TTCTGCGCTAAGATTGTCAGTTTCCAAAAACGAGGAGGATTTGATATTCACCTGGCCCGCGGTGATGCCT
TTGAGGGTGGCCGCGTCCATCTGGTCAGAAAAGACAATCTTTTTGTTGTCAAGCTTGAGGTGTGGCAGGC
TTGAGATCTGGCCATACACTTGAGTGACAATGACATCCACTTTGCCTTTCTCTCCACAGGTGTCCACTCC
CAGGTCCAACTGCAGGCGAGCCTGAATTCCTCGAGGGTACCGAGCTCGGATCTAAAAAATGAGTAAAGGA
GAAGAACTTTTCACTGGAGTTGTCCCAATTCTTGTTGAATTAGATGGTGATGTTAATGGGCACAAATTTT
CTGTCAGTGGAGAGGGTGAAGGTGATGCAACATACGGAAAACTTACCCTTAAATTTATTTGCACTACTGG
AAAACTACCTGTTCCATGGCCAACACTTGTCACTACTTTCGGTTATGGTGTTCAATGCTTTGCGAGATAC
CCAGATCATATGAAACAGCATGACTTTTTCAAGAGTGCCATGCCCGAAGGTTATGTACAGGAAAGAACTA
TATTTTTCAAAGATGACGGGAACTACAAGACACGTGCTGAAGTCAAGTTTGAAGGTGATACCCTTGTTAA
TAGAATCGAGTTAAAAGGTATTGATTTTAAAGAAGATGGAAACATTCTTGGACACAAATTGGAATACAAC
TATAACTCACACAATGTATACATCATGGCAGACAAACAAAAGAATGGAATCAAAGTTAACTTCAAAATTA
GACACAACATTGAAGATGGAAGCGTTCAACTAGCAGACCATTATCAACAAAATACTCCAATTGGCGATGG
CCCTGTCCTTTTACCAGACAACCATTACCTGTCCACACAATCTGCCCTTTCGAAAGATCCCAACGAAAAG
AGAGACCACATGGTCCTTCTTGAGTTTGTAACAGCTGCTGGGATTACACATGGCATGGATGAACTATACA
AAATGGTCCGCTTCGGGGACGAGCTGGGCGGCCGCTATGGGGGCGCGGGCGGCGCGGAGCGGGCCCGGGG
CGGCGGGGCCGGCGGGGCTGGCGGCCCGGGCCCCGGGGGGCTGCCGCCGGGCCAGCGGGTCCTCTACAAA
CAGTCGATCGCGCAGCGCGCGCGGACCATGGCGCTGTACAACCCCATCCCGGTCAAGCAGAACTGCTTCA
CCGTCAACCGCTCGCTCTTCGTCTTCAGCGAGGACAACGTCGTCCGCAAATACGCCAAGCGCATCACCGA
GTGGCCTCCGTTCGAGTACATGATCCTGGCCACCATCATCGCCAACTGCATCGTGCTGGCCCTGGAGCAG
CACCTCCCTGACGGGGACAAGACGCCTATGTCCGAGCGCCTGGATGACACCGAGCCCTACTTCATTGGGA
TCTTCTGCTTCGAGGCGGGGATCAAGATCCTGGCCCTGGGCTTTGTTCTGCACAAGGGCTCCTATCTGCG
GAACGGCTGGAACGTCATGGACTTCGTGGTAGTCCTCACGGGGATTCTTGCCACAGCCGGAACCGACTTC
GACCTGCGAACGCTGAGGGCTGTGCGTGTGCTAAGGCCCCTGAAGCTGGTGTCTGGGATTCCGAGCTTGC
AGGTGGTGCTCAAGTCCATCATGAAGGCCATGGTCCCGCTGCTGCAGATCGGGCTGCTGCTCTTCTTCGC
CATCCTCATGTTTGCCATCATCGGCCTCGAGTTCTACATGGGCAAGTTCCACAAGGCCTGCTTCCCCAAC
AGCACAGACCCAGATCCCGTGGGTGACTTCCCCTGTGGCAAGGAGGCCCCGGCCCGGCTCTGTGAGGGAG
ACACGGAGTGCCGGGAGTACTGGGCCGGACCCAACTTTGGTATCACCAACTTTGACAACATCCTGTTTGC
CATCTTGACCGTGTTCCAGTGCATCACCATGGAGGGCTGGACTGACATCCTCTACAATACAAACGATGCA
GCCGGCAACACGTGGAACTGGCTCTACTTCATCCCTCTCATCATCATCGGCTCCTTCTTCATGCTCAACC
TGGTGCTGGGTGTGCTCTCAGGAGAGTTTGCTAAGGAGCGCGAGAGAGTGGAGAACCGCCGCGCCTTCCT
GAAGCTCCGGCGGCAGCAGCAGATTGAGCGGGAGCTCAACGGGTACCTGGAGTGGATCTTCAAGGCTGAG
GAAGTCATGCTGGCTGAGGAGGACAGGAACGCAGAGGAGAAGTCCCCTCTGGATGCAGTGTTGAAGAGAG
CAGCTGCCAAGAAGAGCAGAAGCGACCTGATCCAGGCCGAGGAGGGGGAGGGCCGGCTCACAGGCCTCTG
TGCTCCCGGTTCCCCGTTCGCCCGTGCCAGCCTGAAAAGCGGGAAGACGGAGAGCTCGTCGTACTTCCGG
AGGAAGGAGAAGATGTTCCGCTTCTTCATCCGGCGCATGGTGAAGGCACAGAGCTTCTACTGGACGGTGC
TGTGTGTGGTGGCACTGAACACACTGTGCGTGGCCATGGTGCACTACAACCAGCCGCAGCGGCTCACCAC
GGCATTGTACTTTGCAGAGTTTGTTTTCCTGGGTCTCTTCCTCACAGAGATGTCCCTGAAGATGTATGGC
CTGGGGCCCAGGAGCTACTTCCGGTCCTCCTTCAACTGTTTTGACTTTGGGGTCATCGTGGGCAGTATCT
TTGAAGTGGTCTGGGCTGCTGTCAAGCCAGGGACCTCCTTCGGGATCAGTGTTCTGCGGGCTCTGCGCTT
ACTGAGAATCTTCAAGGTCACCAAATACTGGAACTCCCTACGGAACCTGGTGGTGTCTCTGCTCAACTCC
ATGAAGTCCATCATCAGCCTCCTCTTCCTGCTCTTCCTGTTCATTGTTGTCTTTGCTCTGCTGGGGATGC
AGCTGTTTGGAGGCCAGTTCAACTTTAAAGACGAGACCCCAACGACCAACTTTGACACCTTCCCTGCTGC
TATCCTCACCGTCTTCCAGATCCTGACCGGAGAGGACTGGAATGCGGTCATGTACCACGGGATCGAGTCG
CAAGGTGGCGTCAGCAGAGGAATGTTCTCCTCCTTCTACTTCATTGTCCTCACTCTGTTTGGGAACTACA
CCCTGCTGAATGTCTTCCTGGCCATTGCTGTGGACAACCTTGCCAATGCTCAGGAGCTGACCAAGGATGA
AGAGGAGATGGAAGAAGCAGCCAATCAGAAACTCGCCTTGCAGAAGGCCAAGGAAGTGGCTGAAGTCAGC
CCCATGTCTGCTGCGAACATCTCCATTGCCGCCAGGCAGCAGAACTCGGCCAAAGCGCGCTCGGTGTGGG
AGCAGCGAGCCAGCCAGCTGCGGCTGCAGAACCTGAGGGCCAGCTGCGAGGCGCTGTACAGCGAGATGGA
CCCCGAGGAGAGGCTGCGCTACGCCACCGCGCGCCACCTGCGGCCCGACGTGAAGACGCACCTGGACCGG
CCGCTGGTGGTTGAGCCCGGCCGCGACGCTCCGCGGGGCCCCCCGGGGGGGAAGTCCCGGCCGGATGGCT
CGGAGGCCCCCGAGGGTGCGGATCCCCCGCGCAGGCATCACCGGCACCGAGACAAGGACAAGGCTCCCGC
CACGGTCCCCTCGGCGGGGGAACAGGACAGAGCCGAAGCTCTGAGGGCAGAGGGCGGGGAGCTGGGGCCC
CGCGAGGAGCGGGGGCGGCCACGCCGCAGCCGCAGCAAGGAGGCCCCGGGCGCCCCGGAGGTGCGCAGCG
ATCGCGGCCGTGGCCCGTGTCCTGAAGGTGGTCGGCGCCACCACCGGCGCGGGTCACCGGAGGAGGCAGC
TGAGAGGGAGCCCCGCCGCCACCGCGCGCACCGGCACGGGCCCGACCCGGGCAAGGAGGGCCCAGCGTCC
GGGACCAGGGGCGAGCGGCGCGCACGACACCGCACGGGCCCCCGGGCGTGCCCCCGGGAGGCTGAGAGCA
GCGAGGAGCCTGCGCGGCGGCACCGGGCTCGGCACAAGGCGCCGCCCACCCAGGAGACCGCGGAGAAGGA
CAAGGAGGCTGCCGAGAAGGGGGGCGAGGCCACGGAGGCCGAGAAGGACAAGGAGGCTCGGAACCACCAG
CCCAAGGAGCTGCCCTGTGACCTGGAGGCCATCGGCATGCTGGGAGTGGGCGCTGTGCATACGCTGCCCA
GCACCTGTCTGCAGAAGGTGGAGGAGCAGCCAGAGGATGCGGACAACCAGCGGAACGTCACCCGCATGGG
TAGTCAGCCCCCGGACACCAGCACCACTGTGCACATTCCTGTGACGCTGACCGGCCCCCCCGGGGAGACC
ACGGTAGTGCCCAGTGGAAACGTGGACCTGGAAAGTCAAGCAGAGGGGAAGAAGGAGGTGGAAACCAGCG
ATGTGATGAGGAGCGGCCCTCGGCCCATTGTCCCGTACAGTTCCATGTTCTGTTTAAGCCCAACCAACCT
GCTGCGCCGCTGCTGCCACTACATTRTSMYMRYGTRAMKRSTGGTAGGATTTTATCCCCGCTGCCATCAT
GGTTCGACCATTGAACTGCATCGTCGCCGTGTCCCAAAATATGGGGATTGGCAAGAACGGAGACCTACCC
TGGCCTCCGCTCAGGAACGAGTTCAAGTACTTCCAAAGAATGACCACAACCTCTTCAGTGGAAGGTAAAC
AGAATCTGGTGATTATGGGTAGGAAAACCTGGTTCTCCATTCCTGAGAAGAATCGACCTTTAAAGGACAG
AATTAATATAGTTCTCAGTAGAGAACTCAAAGAACCACCACGAGGAGCTCATTTTCTTGCCAAAAGTTTG
GATGATGCCTTAAGACTTATTGAACAACCGGAATTGGCAAGTAAAGTAGACATGGTTTGGATAGTCGGAG
GCAGTTCTGTTTACCAGGAAGCCATGAATCAACCAGGCCACCTCAGACTCTTTGTGACAAGGATCATGCA
GGAATTTGAAAGTGACACGTTTTTCCCAGAAATTGATTTGGGGAAATATAAACTTCTCCCAGAATACCCA
GGCGTCCTCTCTGAGGTCCAGGAGGAAAAAGGCATCAAGTATAAGTTTGAAGTCTACGAGAAGAAAGACT
AACAGGAAGATGCTTTCAAGTTCTCTGCTCCCCTCCTAAAGCTATGCATTTTTATAAGACCATGGGACTT
TTGCTGGCTTTAGATCATAATCAGCCATACCACATTTGTAGAGGTTTTACTTGCTTTAAAAAACCTCCCA
CACCTCCCCCTGAACCTGAAACATAAAATGAATGCAATTGTTGTTGTTAACTTGTTTATTGCAGCTTATA
ATGGTTACAAATAAAGCAATAGCATCACAAATTTCACAAATAAAGCATTTTTTTCACTGCATTCTAGTTG
TGGTTTGTCCAAACTCATCAATGTATCTTATCATGTCTGGATCCCCGGCCAACGGTCTGGTGACCCGGCT
GCGAGAGCTCGGTGTACCTGAGACGCGAGTAAGCCCTTGAGTCAAAGACGTAGTCGTTGCAAGTCCGCAC
CAGGTACTGATATCCCACCAAAAAGTGCGGCGGCGGCTGGCGGTAGAGGGGCCAGCGTAGGGTGGCCGGG
GCTCCGGGGGCGAGGTCTTCCAACATAAGGCGATGATATCCGTAGATGTACCTGGACATCCAGGTGATGC
CGGCGGCGGTGGTGGAGGCGCGCGGAAAGTCGCGGACGCGGTTCCAGATGTTGCGCAGCGGCAAAAAGTG
CTCCATGGTCGGGACGCTCTGGCCGGTGAGGCGTGCGCAGTCGTTGACGCTCTAGACCGTGCAAAAGGAG
AGCCTGTAAGCGGGCACTCTTCCGTGGTCTGGTGGATAAATTCGCAAGGGTATCATGGCGGACGACCGGG
GTTCGAACCCCGGATCCGGCCGTCCGCCGTGATCCATGCGGTTACCGCCCGCGTGTCGAACCCAGGTGTG
CGACGTCAGACAACGGGGGAGCGCTCCTTTTGGCTTCCTTCCAGGCGCGGCGGCTGCTGCGCTAGCTTTT
TTGGCGAGCTCGAATTAATTCTGCATTAATGAATCGGCCAACGCGCGGGGAGAGGCGGTTTGCGTATTGG
GCGCTCTTCCGCTTCCTCGCTCACTGACTCGCTGCGCTCGGTCGTTCGGCTGCGGCGAGCGGTATCAGCT
CACTCAAAGGCGGTAATACGGTTATCCACAGAATCAGGGGATAACGCAGGAAAGAACATGTGAGCAAAAG
GCCAGCAAAAGGCCAGGAACCGTAAAAAGGCCGCGTTGCTGGCGTTTTTCCATAGGCTCCGCCCCCCTGA
CGAGCATCACAAAAATCGACGCTCAAGTCAGAGGTGGCGAAACCCGACAGGACTATAAAGATACCAGGCG
TTTCCCCCTGGAAGCTCCCTCGTGCGCTCTCCTGTTCCGACCCTGCCGCTTACCGGATACCTGTCCGCCT
TTCTCCCTTCGGGAAGCGTGGCGCTTTCTCATAGCTCACGCTGTAGGTATCTCAGTTCGGTGTAGGTCGT
TCGCTCCAAGCTGGGCTGTGTGCACGAACCCCCCGTTCAGCCCGACCGCTGCGCCTTATCCGGTAACTAT
CGTCTTGAGTCCAACCCGGTAAGACACGACTTATCGCCACTGGCAGCAGCCACTGGTAACAGGATTAGCA
GAGCGAGGTATGTAGGCGGTGCTACAGAGTTCTTGAAGTGGTGGCCTAACTACGGCTACACTAGAAGAAC
AGTATTTGGTATCTGCGCTCTGCTGAAGCCAGTTACCTTCGGAAAAAGAGTTGGTAGCTCTTGATCCGGC
AAACAAACCACCGCTGGTAGCGGTGGTTTTTTTGTTTGCAAGCAGCAGATTACGCGCAGAAAAAAAGGAT
CTCAAGAAGATCCTTTGATCTTTTCTACGGGGTCTGACGCTCAGTGGAACGAAAACTCACGTTAAGGGAT
TTTGGTCATGAGATTATCAAAAAGGATCTTCACCTAGATCCTTTTAAATTAAAAATGAAGTTTTAAATCA
ATCTAAAGTATATATGAGTAAACTTGGTCTGACAGTTACCAATGCTTAATCAGTGAGGCACCTATCTCAG
CGATCTGTCTATTTCGTTCATCCATAGTTGCCTGACTCCCCGTCGTGTAGATAACTACGATACGGGAGGG
CTTACCATCTGGCCCCAGTGCTGCAATGATACCGCGAGACCCACGCTCACCGGCTCCAGATTTATCAGCA
ATAAACCAGCCAGCCGGAAGGGCCGAGCGCAGAAGTGGTCCTGCAACTTTATCCGCCTCCATCCAGTCTA
TTAATTGTTGCCGGGAAGCTAGAGTAAGTAGTTCGCCAGTTAATAGTTTGCGCAACGTTGTTGCCATTGC
TACAGGCATCGTGGTGTCACGCTCGTCGTTTGGTATGGCTTCATTCAGCTCCGGTTCCCAACGATCAAGG
CGAGTTACATGATCCCCCATGTTGTGCAAAAAAGCGGTTAGCTCCTTCGGTCCTCCGATCGTTGTCAGAA
GTAAGTTGGCCGCAGTGTTATCACTCATGGTTATGGCAGCACTGCATAATTCTCTTACTGTCATGCCATC
CGTAAGATGCTTTTCTGTGACTGGTGAGTACTCAACCAAGTCATTCTGAGAATAGTGTATGCGGCGACCG
AGTTGCTCTTGCCCGGCGT
Features (pLannotate 1.2.2; 17 found; start..end, strand, type, name):
    248..352     -  promoter       AmpR promoter: bla
    447..482     +  CDS            rop (fragment): Rop protein, which maintains plasmids at low copy number; rop
    584..683     +  misc_feature   bom (fragment): basis of mobility region from pBR322
    689..843     -  CDS            lacZα (fragment): LacZα fragment of β-galactosidase; lacZ fragment
    852..1181    -  promoter       SV40 promoter: SV40 enhancer and early promoter
   1202..1633    -  CDS            POL (fragment): DPOL_ADE05 - Experimental evidence at protein level: Swiss-Prot protein existence level 1. Eukaryotic-type DNA polymerase involved in viral genomic replication. DNA synthesis is protein primed, and acts in a strand displacement replication. Assembles in complex with viral pTP, DBP, host NFIA and host POU2F1/OCT1 on viral origin of replication. The polymerase covalently transfers dCMP onto pTP, thereby initiating complementary strand synthesis. From Human adenovirus C serotype 5 (HAdV-5) (Human adenovirus 5).
   1650..1879    +  intron         chimeric intron: chimera between introns from adenovirus and immunoglobulin heavy chain genes
   1949..2662    +  CDS            GFPmut3: GFPmut3 is a basic (constitutively fluorescent) green fluorescent protein published in 1996, derived from Aequorea victoria. It is reported to be a very rapidly-maturing weak dimer.
   2663..6115    +  CDS            CACNA1B (fragment): CAC1B_RABIT - Also known as CACH5, CACNL1A5. Experimental evidence at protein level: Swiss-Prot protein existence level 1. Voltage-sensitive calcium channels (VSCC) mediate the entry of calcium ions into excitable cells and are also involved in a variety of calcium-dependent processes, including muscle contraction, hormone or neurotransmitter release, gene expression, cell motility, cell division and cell death. The isoform alpha-1B gives rise to N-type calcium currents. N-type calcium channels belong to the 'high-voltage activated' (HVA) group and are specifically blocked by omega-conotoxin-
   6159..6722    +  CDS            DHFR: mouse dihydrofolate reductase; Mus musculus Dhfr
   6803..6886    +  CDS            large T antigen (fragment): large T antigen from SV40 (simian virus 40)
   6909..7043    +  polyA_signal   SV40 poly(A) signal: SV40 polyadenylation signal
   7051..7401    -  CDS            PTP (fragment): TERM_ADE02 - Experimental evidence at protein level: Swiss-Prot protein existence level 1. Protein covalently bound to the viral DNA that acts as a primer for viral genomic replication by DNA strand displacement. Assembles on the viral origin of replication in an initiation complex with viral polymerase, DBP, host NFIA and host POU2F1/OCT1. During initiation, the polymerase covalently couples the first dCTP with Ser- 580 of pTP. The terminal protein stimulates the template activity over 20 fold compared to protein-free templates. Neo-synthesized viral genomes are linked to two preterminal prot
   7432..7588    +  ncRNA          VA: Accession: RF00102 - VA RNA
   7651..7704    -  CDS            lacI (fragment): lac repressor; lacI; The lac repressor binds to the lac operator to inhibit transcription in E. coli. This inhibition can be relieved by adding lactose or isopropyl-β-D-thiogalactopyranoside (IPTG).
   7887..8475    -  rep_origin     ori: high-copy-number ColE1/pMB1/pBR322/pUC origin of replication
   8646..247     -  CDS            AmpR (across the origin): β-lactamase; bla; confers resistance to ampicillin, carbenicillin, and related antibiotics
