[The description below was written by a language model from this plasmid's Addgene catalogue record and pLannotate feature annotations shown in this document.]
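Description:
GFP Cav2.2 DomI + DomII pMT2 is a mammalian expression plasmid of about 9.3 kb built on the pMT2 backbone. It is propagated in E. coli through a high-copy ColE1/pUC-type origin and selected with ampicillin via the β-lactamase gene. The feature table also picks up short rop, bom, lacZα and lacI fragments, which are remnants of the bacterial vector ancestry rather than functional elements.

The payload is a fusion of GFP (annotated as the GFPmut3 variant) placed directly upstream of, and contiguous with, a truncated rabbit CACNA1B coding sequence. According to the record this encodes amino acids 1–1154 of the N-type channel α1B subunit Cav2.2, covering the N-terminus, Domains I and II and the II–III loop. Expression is driven by the composite pMT2 control region listed as Ad MLP/TPL/SV40. In the annotation this appears as the SV40 enhancer/early promoter region, adenoviral sequence (scored as polymerase fragments because the major late promoter and tripartite leader overlap that gene on the opposite strand) and a chimeric adenovirus/immunoglobulin intron. Downstream of the insert lie a mouse DHFR coding sequence, an SV40 polyadenylation signal and an adenoviral VA RNA gene. VA RNA is generally included to enhance translation of plasmid-derived transcripts in transfected cells. The depositor notes that the 5′ end of the Cav2.2 sequence is very GC rich.

The associated publication concerns dominant-negative suppression of Cav2.2 synthesis by truncated channel constructs, so this two-domain fragment is suited to co-expression with full-length channels. The GFP tag allows expression of the fragment to be visualised.
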