Addgene plasmid #206095: GFP Cav2.2 DomI + DomII pMT2
Purpose: expression of the N-terminus, Domain I, Domain II and the II-III loop (amino acids 1-1154) of rabbit Cav2.2 calcium channel with a N-terminal GFP tag
Depositing lab: Annette Dolphin. Depositing organization: University College London. Publication: Dominant-negative synthesis suppression of voltage-gated calcium channel Cav2.2 induced by truncated constructs. Raghib A, Bertaso F, Davies A, Page KM, Meir A, Bogdanov Y, Dolphin AC. J Neurosci. 2001 Nov 1;21(21):8495-504. 21/21/8495 PubMed 11606638.
Backbone
  Vector backbone: pMT2
  Backbone manufacturer: Genetics Institute Inc
  Backbone size w/o insert (bp): 5163
  Vector type: Mammalian Expression
Growth in bacteria
  Bacterial resistance: Ampicillin, 100 μg/mL
  Growth temperature: 37°C
  Growth strain: DH5alpha
  Copy number: High Copy
Gene/Insert
  Gene/Insert name: cacna1b (alt name: Cav2.2 alpha1B)
  Species: O. cuniculus (rabbit)
  Entrez Gene: CACNA1B
  Promoter: Ad MLP/TPL/SV40
  Tag / fusion protein: GFP (N terminal on insert)
  Cloning method: Restriction Enzyme; 5′ cloning site unknown (unknown if destroyed)
  Sequencing primers: 5′ AGCTTGAGGTGTGGCAGGCTT; 3′ GGTCGAACCATGATGGCAGC
Resource information
  A portion of this plasmid was derived from a plasmid made by: Yasuo Mori
Terms and licenses: Academic/Nonprofit Terms; Industry Terms: Not Available to Industry
Depositor comments: 5' end of Cav2.2 DNA is very GC rich
How to cite: GFP Cav2.2 DomI + DomII pMT2 was a gift from Annette Dolphin (Addgene plasmid # 206095 ; http://n2t.net/addgene:206095 ; RRID:Addgene_206095)
